>Addgene plasmid #160086 | pTXB1-TP3 | depositor full sequence | sequence record 310015 | pTXB1-TP3 sequence 8889 bps
ATACACTCCGCTATCGCTACGTGACTGGGTCATGGCTGCGCCCCGACACCCGCCAACACCCGCTGACGCG
CCCTGACGGGCTTGTCTGCTCCCGGCATCCGCTTACAGACAAGCTGTGACCGTCTCCGGGAGCTGCATGT
GTCAGAGGTTTTCACCGTCATCACCGAAACGCGCGAGGCAGCTGCGGTAAAGCTCATCAGCGTGGTCGTG
CAGCGATTCACAGATGTCTGCCTGTTCATCCGCGTCCAGCTCGTTGAGTTTCTCCAGAAGCGTTAATGTC
TGGCTTCTGATAAAGCGGGCCATGTTAAGGGCGGTTTTTTCCTGTTTGGTCACTGATGCCTCCGTGTAAG
GGGGATTTCTGTTCATGGGGGTAATGATACCGATGAAACGAGAGAGGATGCTCACGATACGGGTTACTGA
TGATGAACATGCCCGGTTACTGGAACGTTGTGAGGGTAAACAACTGGCGGTATGGATGCGGCGGGACCAG
AGAAAAATCACTCAGGGTCAATGCCAGCCGAACGCCAGCAAGACGTAGCCCAGCGCGTCGGCCGCCATGC
CGGCGATAATGGCCTGCTTCTCGCCGAAACGTTTGGTGGCGGGACCAGTGACGAAGGCTTGAGCGAGGGC
GTGCAAGATTCCGAATACCGCAAGCGACAGGCCGATCATCGTCGCGCTCCAGCGAAAGCGGTCCTCGCCG
AAAATGACCCAGAGCGCTGCCGGCACCTGTCCTACGAGTTGCATGATAAAGAAGACAGTCATAAGTGCGG
CGACGATAGTCATGCCCCGCGCCCACCGGAAGGAGCTGACTGGGTTGAAGGCTCTCAAGGGCATCGGTCG
AGATCCCGGTGCCTAATGAGTGAGCTAACTTACATTAATTGCGTTGCGCTCACTGCCCGCTTTCCAGTCG
GGAAACCTGTCGTGCCAGCTGCATTAATGAATCGGCCAACGCGCGGGGAGAGGCGGTTTGCGTATTGGGC
GCCAGGGTGGTTTTTCTTTTCACCAGTGAGACGGGCAACAGCTGATTGCCCTTCACCGCCTGGCCCTGAG
AGAGTTGCAGCAAGCGGTCCACGCTGGTTTGCCCCAGCAGGCGAAAATCCTGTTTGATGGTGGTTAACGG
CGGGATATAACATGAGCTGTCTTCGGTATCGTCGTATCCCACTACCGAGATATCCGCACCAACGCGCAGC
CCGGACTCGGTAATGGCGCGCATTGCGCCCAGCGCCATCTGATCGTTGGCAACCAGCATCGCAGTGGGAA
CGATGCCCTCATTCAGCATTTGCATGGTTTGTTGAAAACCGGACATGGCACTCCAGTCGCCTTCCCGTTC
CGCTATCGGCTGAATTTGATTGCGAGTGAGATATTTATGCCAGCCAGCCAGACGCAGACGCGCCGAGACA
GAACTTAATGGGCCCGCTAACAGCGCGATTTGCTGGTGACCCAATGCGACCAGATGCTCCACGCCCAGTC
GCGTACCGTCTTCATGGGAGAAAATAATACTGTTGATGGGTGTCTGGTCAGAGACATCAAGAAATAACGC
CGGAACATTAGTGCAGGCAGCTTCCACAGCAATGGCATCCTGGTCATCCAGCGGATAGTTAATGATCAGC
CCACTGACGCGTTGCGCGAGAAGATTGTGCACCGCCGCTTTACAGGCTTCGACGCCGCTTCGTTCTACCA
TCGACACCACCACGCTGGCACCCAGTTGATCGGCGCGAGATTTAATCGCCGCGACAATTTGCGACGGCGC
GTGCAGGGCCAGACTGGAGGTGGCAACGCCAATCAGCAACGACTGTTTGCCCGCCAGTTGTTGTGCCACG
CGGTTGGGAATGTAATTCAGCTCCGCCATCGCCGCTTCCACTTTTTCCCGCGTTTTCGCAGAAACGTGGC
TGGCCTGGTTCACCACGCGGGAAACGGTCTGATAAGAGACACCGGCATACTCTGCGACATCGTATAACGT
TACTGGTTTCACATTCACCACCCTGAATTGACTCTCTTCCGGGCGCTATCATGCCATACCGCGAAAGGTT
TTGCGCCATTCGATGGTGTCCGGGATCTCGACGCTCTCCCTTATGCGACTCCTGCATTAGGAAGCAGCCC
AGTAGTAGGTTGAGGCCGTTGAGCACCGCCGCCGCAAGGAATGGTGCATGCCGGCATGCCGCCCTTTCGT
CTTCAAGAATTAATTCCCAATTCCCCAGGCATCAAATAAAACGAAAGGCTCAGTCGAAAGACTGGGCCTT
TCGTTTTATCTGTTGTTTGTCGGTGAACGCTCTCCTGAGTAGGACAAATCCGCCGGGAGCGGATTTGAAC
GTTGCGAAGCAACGGCCCGGAGGGTGGCGGGCAGGACGCCCGCCATAAACTGCCAGGAATTAATTCCCCA
GGCATCAAATAAAACGAAAGGCTCAGTCGAAAGACTGGGCCTTTCGTTTTATCTGTTGTTTGTCGGTGAA
CGCTCTCCTGAGTAGGACAAATCCGCCGGGAGCGGATTTGAACGTTGCGAAGCAACGGCCCGGAGGGTGG
CGGGCAGGACGCCCGCCATAAACTGCCAGGAATTAATTCCCCAGGCATCAAATAAAACGAAAGGCTCAGT
CGAAAGACTGGGCCTTTCGTTTTATCTGTTGTTTGTCGGTGAACGCTCTCCTGAGTAGGACAAATCCGCC
GGGAGCGGATTTGAACGTTGCGAAGCAACGGCCCGGAGGGTGGCGGGCAGGACGCCCGCCATAAACTGCC
AGGAATTAATTCCCCAGGCATCAAATAAAACGAAAGGCTCAGTCGAAAGACTGGGCCTTTCGTTTTATCT
GTTGTTTGTCGGTGAACGCTCTCCTGAGTAGGACAAATCCGCCGGGAGCGGATTTGAACGTTGCGAAGCA
ACGGCCCGGAGGGTGGCGGGCAGGACGCCCGCCATAAACTGCCAGGAATTAATTCCCCAGGCATCAAATA
AAACGAAAGGCTCAGTCGAAAGACTGGGCCTTTCGTTTTATCTGTTGTTTGTCGGTGAACGCTCTCCTGA
GTAGGACAAATCCGCCGGGAGCGGATTTGAACGTTGCGAAGCAACGGCCCGGAGGGTGGCGGGCAGGACG
CCCGCCATAAACTGCCAGGAATTGGGGATCGGAATTAATTCCCGGTTTAAACCGGGGATCTCGATCCCGC
GAAATTAATACGACTCACTATAGGGGAATTGTGAGCGGATAACAATTCCCCTCTAGAAATAATTTTGTTA
ACTTTAAGAAGGAGATATACATATGATTACCAGTGCACTGCATCGTGCGGCGGATTGGGCGAAAAGCGTG
TTTTCTAGTGCTGCGCTGGGTGATCCGCGTCGTACCGCGCGTCTGGTGAATGTTGCGGCGCAACTGGCCA
AATATAGCGGCAAAAGCATTACCATTAGCAGCGAAGGCAGCAAAGCCATGCAGGAAGGCGCGTATCGTTT
TATTCGTAATCCGAACGTGAGCGCGGAAGCGATTCGTAAAGCGGGTGCCATGCAGACCGTGAAACTGGCC
CAGGAATTTCCGGAACTGCTGGCAATTGAAGATACCACCTCTCTGAGCTATCGTCATCAGGTGGCGGAAG
AACTGGGCAAACTGGGTAGCATTCAGGATAAAAGCCGTGGTTGGTGGGTGCATAGCGTGCTGCTGCTGGA
AGCGACCACCTTTCGTACCGTGGGCCTGCTGCATCAAGAATGGTGGATGCGTCCGGATGATCCGGCGGAT
GCGGATGAAAAAGAAAGCGGCAAATGGCTGGCCGCTGCTGCAACTTCGCGTCTGAGAATGGGCAGCATGA
TGAGCAACGTGATTGCGGTGTGCGATCGTGAAGCGGATATTCATGCGTATCTGCAAGATAAACTGGCCCA
TAACGAACGTTTTGTGGTGCGTAGCAAACATCCGCGTAAAGATGTGGAAAGCGGCCTGTATCTGTATGAT
CACCTGAAAAACCAGCCGGAACTGGGCGGCTATCAGATTAGCATTCCGCAGAAAGGCGTGGTGGATAAAC
GTGGCAAACGTAAAAACCGTCCGGCGCGTAAAGCGAGCCTGAGCCTGCGTAGCGGCCGTATTACCCTGAA
ACAGGGCAACATTACCCTGAACGCGGTGCTGGCCGAAGAAATTAATCCGCCGAAAGGCGAAACCCCGCTG
AAATGGCTGCTGCTGACCAGCGAGCCGGTGGAAAGTCTGGCCCAAGCGCTGCGTGTGATTGATATTTATA
CCCATCGTTGGCGCATTGAAGAATTTCACAAAGCGTGGAAAACGGGTGCGGGTGCGGAACGTCAGCGTAT
GGAAGAACCGGATAACCTGGAACGTATGGTGAGCATTCTGAGCTTTGTGGCGGTGCGTCTGCTGCAACTG
CGTGAATCTTTTACTCCGCCGCAAGCACTGCGTGCGCAGGGCCTGCTGAAAGAAGCGGAACACGTTGAAA
GCCAGAGCGCGGAAACCGTGCTGACCCCGGATGAATGCCAACTGCTGGGCTATCTGGATAAAGGCAAACG
CAAACGCAAAGAAAAAGCGGGCAGCCTGCAATGGGCGTATATGGCGATTGCGCGTCTGGGCGGCTTTATG
GATAGCAAACGTACCGGCATTGCGAGCTGGGGTGCGCTGTGGGAAGGTTGGGAAGCGCTGCAAAGCAAAC
TGGATGGCTTTCTGGCCGCGAAAGACCTGATGGCGCAGGGCATTAAAATCGCTGAGGCTGCTGCTAAGGA
GGCTGCTGCTAAGGCGGGAAAGTCTTACCCAACTGTGAGTGCTGATTACCAGGACGCCGTTGAGAAGGCG
AAGAAGAAGCTCAGAGGCTTCATCGCTGAGAAGAGATGCGCTCCTCTAATGCTCCGTTTGGCATTCCACT
CTGCTGGAACCTTTGACAAGGGCACGAAGACCGGTGGACCCTTCGGAACCATCAAGCACCCTGCCGAACT
GGCTCACAGCGCTAACAACGGTCTTGACATCGCTGTTAGGCTTTTGGAGCCACTCAAGGCGGAGTTCCCT
ATTTTGAGCTACGCCGATTTCTACCAGTTGGCTGGCGTTGTTGCCGTTGAGGTCACGGGTGGACCTAAGG
TTCCATTCCACCCTGGAAGAGAGGACAAGCCTGAGCCACCACCAGAGGGTCGCTTGCCCGATCCCACTAA
GGGTTCTGACCATTTGAGAGATGTGTTTGGCAAAGCTATGGGGCTTACTGACCAAGATATCGTTGCTCTA
TCTGGGGGTCACACTATTGGAGCTGCACACAAGGAGCGTTCTGGATTTGAGGGTCCCTGGACCTCTAATC
CTCTTATTTTCGACAACTCATACTTCACGGAGTTGTTGAGTGGTGAGAAGGAAGGTCTCCTTCAGCTACC
TTCTGACAAGGCTCTTTTGTCTGACCCTGTATTCCGCCCTCTCGTTGACAAATATGCAGCGGACGAAGAT
GCCTTCTTTGCTGATTACGCTGAGGCTCACCAAAAGCTTTCCGAGCTTGGGTTTGCTGATGCCGATTACA
AGGATGACGACGATAAGTGCATCACGGGAGATGCACTAGTTGCCCTACCCGAGGGCGAGTCGGTACGCAT
CGCCGACATCGTGCCGGGTGCGCGGCCCAACAGTGACAACGCCATCGACCTGAAAGTCCTTGACCGGCAT
GGCAATCCCGTGCTCGCCGACCGGCTGTTCCACTCCGGCGAGCATCCGGTGTACACGGTGCGTACGGTCG
AAGGTCTGCGTGTGACGGGCACCGCGAACCACCCGTTGTTGTGTTTGGTCGACGTCGCCGGGGTGCCGAC
CCTGCTGTGGAAGCTGATCGACGAAATCAAGCCGGGCGATTACGCGGTGATTCAACGCAGCGCATTCAGC
GTCGACTGTGCAGGTTTTGCCCGCGGGAAACCCGAATTTGCGCCCACAACCTACACAGTCGGCGTCCCTG
GACTGGTGCGTTTCTTGGAAGCACACCACCGAGACCCGGACGCCCAAGCTATCGCCGACGAGCTGACCGA
CGGGCGGTTCTACTACGCGAAAGTCGCCAGTGTCACCGACGCCGGCGTGCAGCCGGTGTATAGCCTTCGT
GTCGACACGGCAGACCACGCGTTTATCACGAACGGGTTCGTCAGCCACGCTACTGGCCTCACCGGTCTGA
ACTCAGGCCTCACGACAAATCCTGGTGTATCCGCTTGGCAGGTCAACACAGCTTATACTGCGGGACAATT
GGTCACATATAACGGCAAGACGTATAAATGTTTGCAGCCCCACACCTCCTTGGCAGGATGGGAACCATCC
AACGTTCCTGCCTTGTGGCAGCTTCAATGACTGCAGGAAGGGGATCCGGCTGCTAACAAAGCCCGAAAGG
AAGCTGAGTTGGCTGCTGCCACCGCTGAGCAATAACTAGCATAACCCCTTGGGGCCTCTAAACGGGTCTT
GAGGGGTTTTTTGCTGAAAGGAGGAACTATATCCGGATAACTACGTCAGGTGGCACTTTTCGGGGAAATG
TGCGCGGAACCCCTATTTGTTTATTTTTCTAAATACATTCAAATATGTATCCGCTCATGAGACAATAACC
CTGATAAATGCTTCAATAATATTGAAAAAGGAAGAGTATGAGTATTCAACATTTCCGTGTCGCCCTTATT
CCCTTTTTTGCGGCATTTTGCCTTCCTGTTTTTGCTCACCCAGAAACGCTGGTGAAAGTAAAAGATGCTG
AAGATCAGTTGGGTGCACGAGTGGGTTACATCGAACTGGATCTCAACAGCGGTAAGATCCTTGAGAGTTT
TCGCCCCGAAGAACGTTTCCCAATGATGAGCACTTTTAAAGTTCTGCTATGTGGCGCGGTATTATCCCGT
GTTGACGCCGGGCAAGAGCAACTCGGTCGCCGCATACACTATTCTCAGAATGACTTGGTTGAGTACTCAC
CAGTCACAGAAAAGCATCTTACGGATGGCATGACAGTAAGAGAATTATGCAGTGCTGCCATAACCATGAG
TGATAACACTGCGGCCAACTTACTTCTGACAACGATCGGAGGACCGAAGGAGCTAACCGCTTTTTTGCAC
AACATGGGGGATCATGTAACTCGCCTTGATCGTTGGGAACCGGAGCTGAATGAAGCCATACCAAACGACG
AGCGTGACACCACGATGCCTGTAGCAATGGCAACAACGTTGCGCAAACTATTAACTGGCGAACTACTTAC
TCTAGCTTCCCGGCAACAATTAATAGACTGGATGGAGGCGGATAAAGTTGCAGGACCACTTCTGCGCTCG
GCCCTTCCGGCTGGCTGGTTTATTGCTGATAAATCTGGAGCCGGTGAGCGTGGGTCTCGCGGTATCATTG
CAGCACTGGGGCCAGATGGTAAGCCCTCCCGTATCGTAGTTATCTACACGACGGGGAGTCAGGCAACTAT
GGATGAACGAAATAGACAGATCGCTGAGATAGGTGCCTCACTGATTAAGCATTGGTAACTGTCAGACCAA
GTTTACTCATATATACTTTAGATTGATT
[38 nt withheld, positions 7449-7486]
A
[37 nt withheld, positions 7488-7524]
ATTTTGTTAAAATTCGCGTTAAATTTTTGTTAAATCAGCTCATTTTTTAACCAATAGGCCGAAATCGGCA
AAATCCCTTATAAATCAAAAGAATAGCCCGAGATAGGGT
[37 nt withheld, positions 7634-7670]
AAAGAACGTGGACTCCAACGTCAAAGG
[141 nt withheld, positions 7698-7838]
G
[125 nt withheld, positions 7840-7964]
AAAGGATCTAGGTGAAGATCCTTTTTGATAATCTCATGACCAAAATCCCTTAACGTGAGTTTTCGTTCCA
CTGAGCGTCAGACCCCGTAGAAAAGATCAAAGGATCTTCTTGAGATCCTTTTTTTCTGCGCGTAATCTGC
TGCTTGCAAACAAAAAAACCACCGCTACCAGCGGTGGTTTGTTTGCCGGATCAAGAGCTACCAACTCTTT
TTCCGAAGGTAACTGGCTTCAGCAGAGCGCAGATACCAAATACTGTCCTTCTAGTGTAGCCGTAGTTAGG
CCACCACTTCAAGAACTCTGTAGCACCGCCTACATACCTCGCTCTGCTAATCCTGTTACCAGTGGCTGCT
GCCAGTGGCGATAAGTCGTGTCTTACCGGGTTGGACTCAAGACGATAGTTACCGGATAAGGCGCAGCGGT
CGGGCTGAACGGGGGGTTCGTGCACACAGCCCAGCTTGGAGCGAACGACCTACACCGAACTGAGATACCT
ACAGCGTGAGCTATGAGAAAGCGCCACGCTTCCCGAAGGGAGAAAGGCGGACAGGTATCCGGTAAGCGGC
AGGGTCGGAACAGGAGAGCGCACGAGGGAGCTTCCAGGGGGAAACGCCTGGTATCTTTATAGTCCTGTCG
GGTTTCGCCACCTCTGACTTGAGCGTCGATTTTTGTGATGCTCGTCAGGGGGGCGGAGCCTATGGAAAAA
CGCCAGCAACGCGGCCTTTTTACGGTTCCTGGCCTTTTGCTGGCCTTTTGCTCACATGTTCTTTCCTGCG
TTATCCCCTGATTCTGTGGATAACCGTATTACCGCCTTTGAGTGAGCTGATACCGCTCGCCGCAGCCGAA
CGACCGAGCGCAGCGAGTCAGTGAGCGAGGAAGCTATGGTGCACTCTCAGTACAATCTGCTCTGATGCCG
CATAGTTAAGCCAGT
Features (pLannotate 1.2.2; 27 found; start..end, strand, type, name):
    142..333     -  CDS            rop: Rop protein, which maintains plasmids at low copy number; rop
    374..484     +  CDS            mbeC (fragment): MBEC_ECOLX - Experimental evidence at protein level: Swiss-Prot protein existence level 1. Required for efficient mobilization of ColE1 plasmid and is thus essential to promote the specific transfer of the plasmid during conjugation. Probably functions by inducing DNA bending, helping the MbeA relaxase to melt the DNA around the nic site and cleave the phosphodiester bond. Binds specifically double-stranded DNA (dsDNA) containing the ColE1 oriT but does not recognize the inverted repeat (IR). From Escherichia coli.
    519..841     -  CDS            TcR (fragment): tetracycline efflux protein; tet; confers resistance to tetracycline
    856..877     -  protein_bind   CAP binding site: CAP binding activates transcription in the presence of cAMP. E. coli catabolite activator protein
    890..1972    -  CDS            lacI: lac repressor; lacI; The lac repressor binds to the lac operator to inhibit transcription in E. coli. This inhibition can be relieved by adding lactose or isopropyl-β-D-thiogalactopyranoside (IPTG).
   1973..2050    -  promoter       lacI promoter: lacI
   2058..2151    -  CDS            TcR (fragment): tetracycline efflux protein; tet; confers resistance to tetracycline
   2203..2289    +  terminator     rrnB T1 terminator: Escherichia coli rrnB; transcription terminator T1 from the E. coli rrnB gene
   2386..2472    +  terminator     rrnB T1 terminator: Escherichia coli rrnB; transcription terminator T1 from the E. coli rrnB gene
   2569..2655    +  terminator     rrnB T1 terminator: Escherichia coli rrnB; transcription terminator T1 from the E. coli rrnB gene
   2752..2838    +  terminator     rrnB T1 terminator: Escherichia coli rrnB; transcription terminator T1 from the E. coli rrnB gene
   2935..3021    +  terminator     rrnB T1 terminator: Escherichia coli rrnB; transcription terminator T1 from the E. coli rrnB gene
   3156..3174    +  promoter       T7 promoter: promoter for bacteriophage T7 RNA polymerase
   3175..3199    +  protein_bind   lac operator: The lac repressor binds to the lac operator to inhibit transcription in E. coli. This inhibition can be relieved by adding lactose or isopropyl-β-D-thiogalactopyranoside (IPTG). lac repressor encoded by lacI
   3218..3235    +  RBS            RBS (fragment): efficient ribosome binding site from bacteriophage T7 gene 10 (Olins and Rangwala, 1989)
   3243..4670    +  CDS            Tn5 transposase: transposase from the bacterial Tn5 transposon (Reznikoff, 1993)
   4706..5453    +  CDS            APEX2 (fragment): soybean ascorbate peroxidase, engineered to serve as a monomeric tag for electron microscopy and live-cell proteomics (Lam et al., 2015) more active than the original APEX due to the A134P mutation
   5453..5477    +  CDS            3xFLAG (fragment): three tandem FLAG® epitope tags
   5478..6071    +  CDS            Mxe GyrA intein: modified GyrA intein (Southworth et al., 1999); Mycobacterium xenopi gyrA; N-terminal cleavage of this intein can be induced by thiols.
   6102..6257    +  CDS            CBD: chitin binding domain from chitinase A1 (Watanabe et al., 1994); Bacillus circulans chiA
   6279..6328    +  CDS            SET1 (fragment): solubility-enhancement tag derived from T7 phage gene 10B
   6336..6383    +  terminator     T7 terminator: transcription terminator for bacteriophage T7 RNA polymerase
   6443..6547    +  promoter       AmpR promoter: bla
   6548..7408    +  CDS            AmpR: β-lactamase; bla; confers resistance to ampicillin, carbenicillin, and related antibiotics
   7450..7963    -  rep_origin     M13 ori (sequence partly withheld): M13 bacteriophage origin of replication; arrow indicates direction of (+) strand synthesis
   8074..8662    +  rep_origin     ori: high-copy-number ColE1/pMB1/pBR322/pUC origin of replication
   8839..40      -  misc_feature   bom (fragment) (across the origin): basis of mobility region from pBR322
