>Addgene plasmid #160086 | pTXB1-TP3 | addgene full sequence | sequence record 313733 | Addgene NGS Result
ATACACTCCGCTATCGCTACGTGACTGGGTCATGGCTGCGCCCCGACACCCGCCAACACCCGCTGACGCG
CCCTGACGGGCTTGTCTGCTCCCGGCATCCGCTTACAGACAAGCTGTGACCGTCTCCGGGAGCTGCATGT
GTCAGAGGTTTTCACCGTCATCACCGAAACGCGCGAGGCAGCTGCGGTAAAGCTCATCAGCGTGGTCGTG
CAGCGATTCACAGATGTCTGCCTGTTCATCCGCGTCCAGCTCGTTGAGTTTCTCCAGAAGCGTTAATGTC
TGGCTTCTGATAAAGCGGGCCATGTTAAGGGCGGTTTTTTCCTGTTTGGTCACTGATGCCTCCGTGTAAG
GGGGATTTCTGTTCATGGGGGTAATGATACCGATGAAACGAGAGAGGATGCTCACGATACGGGTTACTGA
TGATGAACATGCCCGGTTACTGGAACGTTGTGAGGGTAAACAACTGGCGGTATGGATGCGGCGGGACCAG
AGAAAAATCACTCAGGGTCAATGCCAGCCGAACGCCAGCAAGACGTAGCCCAGCGCGTCGGCCGCCATGC
CGGCGATAATGGCCTGCTTCTCGCCGAAACGTTTGGTGGCGGGACCAGTGACGAAGGCTTGAGCGAGGGC
GTGCAAGATTCCGAATACCGCAAGCGACAGGCCGATCATCGTCGCGCTCCAGCGAAAGCGGTCCTCGCCG
AAAATGACCCAGAGCGCTGCCGGCACCTGTCCTACGAGTTGCATGATAAAGAAGACAGTCATAAGTGCGG
CGACGATAGTCATGCCCCGCGCCCACCGGAAGGAGCTGACTGGGTTGAAGGCTCTCAAGGGCATCGGTCG
AGATCCCGGTGCCTAATGAGTGAGCTAACTTACATTAATTGCGTTGCGCTCACTGCCCGCTTTCCAGTCG
GGAAACCTGTCGTGCCAGCTGCATTAATGAATCGGCCAACGCGCGGGGAGAGGCGGTTTGCGTATTGGGC
GCCAGGGTGGTTTTTCTTTTCACCAGTGAGACGGGCAACAGCTGATTGCCCTTCACCGCCTGGCCCTGAG
AGAGTTGCAGCAAGCGGTCCACGCTGGTTTGCCCCAGCAGGCGAAAATCCTGTTTGATGGTGGTTAACGG
CGGGATATAACATGAGCTGTCTTCGGTATCGTCGTATCCCACTACCGAGATATCCGCACCAACGCGCAGC
CCGGACTCGGTAATGGCGCGCATTGCGCCCAGCGCCATCTGATCGTTGGCAACCAGCATCGCAGTGGGAA
CGATGCCCTCATTCAGCATTTGCATGGTTTGTTGAAAACCGGACATGGCACTCCAGTCGCCTTCCCGTTC
CGCTATCGGCTGAATTTGATTGCGAGTGAGATATTTATGCCAGCCAGCCAGACGCAGACGCGCCGAGACA
GAACTTAATGGGCCCGCTAACAGCGCGATTTGCTGGTGACCCAATGCGACCAGATGCTCCACGCCCAGTC
GCGTACCGTCTTCATGGGAGAAAATAATACTGTTGATGGGTGTCTGGTCAGAGACATCAAGAAATAACGC
CGGAACATTAGTGCAGGCAGCTTCCACAGCAATGGCATCCTGGTCATCCAGCGGATAGTTAATGATCAGC
CCACTGACGCGTTGCGCGAGAAGATTGTGCACCGCCGCTTTACAGGCTTCGACGCCGCTTCGTTCTACCA
TCGACACCACCACGCTGGCACCCAGTTGATCGGCGCGAGATTTAATCGCCGCGACAATTTGCGACGGCGC
GTGCAGGGCCAGACTGGAGGTGGCAACGCCAATCAGCAACGACTGTTTGCCCGCCAGTTGTTGTGCCACG
CGGTTGGGAATGTAATTCAGCTCCGCCATCGCCGCTTCCACTTTTTCCCGCGTTTTCGCAGAAACGTGGC
TGGCCTGGTTCACCACGCGGGAAACGGTCTGATAAGAGACACCGGCATACTCTGCGACATCGTATAACGT
TACTGGTTTCACATTCACCACCCTGAATTGACTCTCTTCCGGGCGCTATCATGCCATACCGCGAAAGGTT
TTGCGCCATTCGATGGTGTCCGGGATCTCGACGCTCTCCCTTATGCGACTCCTGCATTAGGAAGCAGCCC
AGTAGTAGGTTGAGGCCGTTGAGCACCGCCGCCGCAAGGAATGGTGCATGCCGGCATGCCGCCCTTTCGT
CTTCAAGAATTAATTCCCAATTCCCCAGGCATCAAATAAAACGAAAGGCTCAGTCGAAAGACTGGGCCTT
TCGTTTTATCTGTTGTTTGTCGGTGAACGCTCTCCTGAGTAGGACAAATCCGCCGGGAGCGGATTTGAAC
GTTGCGAAGCAACGGCCCGGAGGGTGGCGGGCAGGACGCCCGCCATAAACTGCCAGGAATTAATTCCCCA
GGCATCAAATAAAACGAAAGGCTCAGTCGAAAGACTGGGCCTTTCGTTTTATCTGTTGTTTGTCGGTGAA
CGCTCTCCTGAGTAGGACAAATCCGCCGGGAGCGGATTTGAACGTTGCGAAGCAACGGCCCGGAGGGTGG
CGGGCAGGACGCCCGCCATAAACTGCCAGGAATTAATTCCCCAGGCATCAAATAAAACGAAAGGCTCAGT
CGAAAGACTGGGCCTTTCGTTTTATCTGTTGTTTGTCGGTGAACGCTCTCCTGAGTAGGACAAATCCGCC
GGGAGCGGATTTGAACGTTGCGAAGCAACGGCCCGGAGGGTGGCGGGCAGGACGCCCGCCATAAACTGCC
AGGAATTAATTCCCCAGGCATCAAATAAAACGAAAGGCTCAGTCGAAAGACTGGGCCTTTCGTTTTATCT
GTTGTTTGTCGGTGAACGCTCTCCTGAGTAGGACAAATCCGCCGGGAGCGGATTTGAACGTTGCGAAGCA
ACGGCCCGGAGGGTGGCGGGCAGGACGCCCGCCATAAACTGCCAGGAATTAATTCCCCAGGCATCAAATA
AAACGAAAGGCTCAGTCGAAAGACTGGGCCTTTCGTTTTATCTGTTGTTTGTCGGTGAACGCTCTCCTGA
GTAGGACAAATCCGCCGGGAGCGGATTTGAACGTTGCGAAGCAACGGCCCGGAGGGTGGCGGGCAGGACG
CCCGCCATAAACTGCCAGGAATTGGGGATCGGAATTAATTCCCGGTTTAAACCGGGGATCTCGATCCCGC
GAAATTAATACGACTCACTATAGGGGAATTGTGAGCGGATAACAATTCCCCTCTAGAAATAATTTTGTTA
ACTTTAAGAAGGAGATATACATATGATTACCAGTGCACTGCATCGTGCGGCGGATTGGGCGAAAAGCGTG
TTTTCTAGTGCTGCGCTGGGTGATCCGCGTCGTACCGCGCGTCTGGTGAATGTTGCGGCGCAACTGGCCA
AATATAGCGGCAAAAGCATTACCATTAGCAGCGAAGGCAGCAAAGCCATGCAGGAAGGCGCGTATCGTTT
TATTCGTAATCCGAACGTGAGCGCGGAAGCGATTCGTAAAGCGGGTGCCATGCAGACCGTGAAACTGGCC
CAGGAATTTCCGGAACTGCTGGCAATTGAAGATACCACCTCTCTGAGCTATCGTCATCAGGTGGCGGAAG
AACTGGGCAAACTGGGTAGCATTCAGGATAAAAGCCGTGGTTGGTGGGTGCATAGCGTGCTGCTGCTGGA
AGCGACCACCTTTCGTACCGTGGGCCTGCTGCATCAAGAATGGTGGATGCGTCCGGATGATCCGGCGGAT
GCGGATGAAAAAGAAAGCGGCAAATGGCTGGCCGCTGCTGCAACTTCGCGTCTGAGAATGGGCAGCATGA
TGAGCAACGTGATTGCGGTGTGCGATCGTGAAGCGGATATTCATGCGTATCTGCAAGATAAACTGGCCCA
TAACGAACGTTTTGTGGTGCGTAGCAAACATCCGCGTAAAGATGTGGAAAGCGGCCTGTATCTGTATGAT
CACCTGAAAAACCAGCCGGAACTGGGCGGCTATCAGATTAGCATTCCGCAGAAAGGCGTGGTGGATAAAC
GTGGCAAACGTAAAAACCGTCCGGCGCGTAAAGCGAGCCTGAGCCTGCGTAGCGGCCGTATTACCCTGAA
ACAGGGCAACATTACCCTGAACGCGGTGCTGGCCGAAGAAATTAATCCGCCGAAAGGCGAAACCCCGCTG
AAATGGCTGCTGCTGACCAGCGAGCCGGTGGAAAGTCTGGCCCAAGCGCTGCGTGTGATTGATATTTATA
CCCATCGTTGGCGCATTGAAGAATTTCACAAAGCGTGGAAAACGGGTGCGGGTGCGGAACGTCAGCGTAT
GGAAGAACCGGATAACCTGGAACGTATGGTGAGCATTCTGAGCTTTGTGGCGGTGCGTCTGCTGCAACTG
CGTGAATCTTTTACTCCGCCGCAAGCACTGCGTGCGCAGGGCCTGCTGAAAGAAGCGGAACACGTTGAAA
GCCAGAGCGCGGAAACCGTGCTGACCCCGGATGAATGCCAACTGCTGGGCTATCTGGATAAAGGCAAACG
CAAACGCAAAGAAAAAGCGGGCAGCCTGCAATGGGCGTATATGGCGATTGCGCGTCTGGGCGGCTTTATG
GATAGCAAACGTACCGGCATTGCGAGCTGGGGTGCGCTGTGGGAAGGTTGGGAAGCGCTGCAAAGCAAAC
TGGATGGCTTTCTGGCCGCGAAAGACCTGATGGCGCAGGGCATTAAAATCGCTGAGGCTGCTGCTAAGGA
GGCTGCTGCTAAGGCGGGAAAGTCTTACCCAACTGTGAGTGCTGATTACCAGGACGCCGTTGAGAAGGCG
AAGAAGAAGCTCAGAGGCTTCATCGCTGAGAAGAGATGCGCTCCTCTAATGCTCCGTTTGGCATTCCACT
CTGCTGGAACCTTTGACAAGGGCACGAAGACCGGTGGACCCTTCGGAACCATCAAGCACCCTGCCGAACT
GGCTCACAGCGCTAACAACGGTCTTGACATCGCTGTTAGGCTTTTGGAGCCACTCAAGGCGGAGTTCCCT
ATTTTGAGCTACGCCGATTTCTACCAGTTGGCTGGCGTTGTTGCCGTTGAGGTCACGGGTGGACCTAAGG
TTCCATTCCACCCTGGAAGAGAGGACAAGCCTGAGCCACCACCAGAGGGTCGCTTGCCCGATCCCACTAA
GGGTTCTGACCATTTGAGAGATGTGTTTGGCAAAGCTATGGGGCTTACTGACCAAGATATCGTTGCTCTA
TCTGGGGGTCACACTATTGGAGCTGCACACAAGGAGCGTTCTGGATTTGAGGGTCCCTGGACCTCTAATC
CTCTTATTTTCGACAACTCATACTTCACGGAGTTGTTGAGTGGTGAGAAGGAAGGTCTCCTTCAGCTACC
TTCTGACAAGGCTCTTTTGTCTGACCCTGTATTCCGCCCTCTCGTTGACAAATATGCAGCGGACGAAGAT
GCCTTCTTTGCTGATTACGCTGAGGCTCACCAAAAGCTTTCCGAGCTTGGGTTTGCTGATGCCGATTACA
AGGATGACGACGATAAGTGCATCACGGGAGATGCACTAGTTGCCCTACCCGAGGGCGAGTCGGTACGCAT
CGCCGACATCGTGCCGGGTGCGCGGCCCAACAGTGACAACGCCATCGACCTGAAAGTCCTTGACCGGCAT
GGCAATCCCGTGCTCGCCGACCGGCTGTTCCACTCCGGCGAGCATCCGGTGTACACGGTGCGTACGGTCG
AAGGTCTGCGTGTGACGGGCACCGCGAACCACCCGTTGTTGTGTTTGGTCGACGTCGCCGGGGTGCCGAC
CCTGCTGTGGAAGCTGATCGACGAAATCAAGCCGGGCGATTACGCGGTGATTCAACGCAGCGCATTCAGC
GTCGACTGTGCAGGTTTTGCCCGCGGGAAACCCGAATTTGCGCCCACAACCTACACAGTCGGCGTCCCTG
GACTGGTGCGTTTCTTGGAAGCACACCACCGAGACCCGGACGCCCAAGCTATCGCCGACGAGCTGACCGA
CGGGCGGTTCTACTACGCGAAAGTCGCCAGTGTCACCGACGCCGGCGTGCAGCCGGTGTATAGCCTTCGT
GTCGACACGGCAGACCACGCGTTTATCACGAACGGGTTCGTCAGCCACGCTACTGGCCTCACCGGTCTGA
ACTCAGGCCTCACGACAAATCCTGGTGTATCCGCTTGGCAGGTCAACACAGCTTATACTGCGGGACAATT
GGTCACATATAACGGCAAGACGTATAAATGTTTGCAGCCCCACACCTCCTTGGCAGGATGGGAACCATCC
AACGTTCCTGCCTTGTGGCAGCTTCAATGACTGCAGGAAGGGGATCCGGCTGCTAACAAAGCCCGAAAGG
AAGCTGAGTTGGCTGCTGCCACCGCTGAGCAATAACTAGCATAACCCCTTGGGGCCTCTAAACGGGTCTT
GAGGGGTTTTTTGCTGAAAGGAGGAACTATATCCGGATAACTACGTCAGGTGGCACTTTTCGGGGAAATG
TGCGCGGAACCCCTATTTGTTTATTTTTCTAAATACATTCAAATATGTATCCGCTCATGAGACAATAACC
CTGATAAATGCTTCAATAATATTGAAAAAGGAAGAGTATGAGTATTCAACATTTCCGTGTCGCCCTTATT
CCCTTTTTTGCGGCATTTTGCCTTCCTGTTTTTGCTCACCCAGAAACGCTGGTGAAAGTAAAAGATGCTG
AAGATCAGTTGGGTGCACGAGTGGGTTACATCGAACTGGATCTCAACAGCGGTAAGATCCTTGAGAGTTT
TCGCCCCGAAGAACGTTTCCCAATGATGAGCACTTTTAAAGTTCTGCTATGTGGCGCGGTATTATCCCGT
GTTGACGCCGGGCAAGAGCAACTCGGTCGCCGCATACACTATTCTCAGAATGACTTGGTTGAGTACTCAC
CAGTCACAGAAAAGCATCTTACGGATGGCATGACAGTAAGAGAATTATGCAGTGCTGCCATAACCATGAG
TGATAACACTGCGGCCAACTTACTTCTGACAACGATCGGAGGACCGAAGGAGCTAACCGCTTTTTTGCAC
AACATGGGGGATCATGTAACTCGCCTTGATCGTTGGGAACCGGAGCTGAATGAAGCCATACCAAACGACG
AGCGTGACACCACGATGCCTGTAGCAATGGCAACAACGTTGCGCAAACTATTAACTGGCGAACTACTTAC
TCTAGCTTCCCGGCAACAATTAATAGACTGGATGGAGGCGGATAAAGTTGCAGGACCACTTCTGCGCTCG
GCCCTTCCGGCTGGCTGGTTTATTGCTGATAAATCTGGAGCCGGTGAGCGTGGGTCTCGCGGTATCATTG
CAGCACTGGGGCCAGATGGTAAGCCCTCCCGTATCGTAGTTATCTACACGACGGGGAGTCAGGCAACTAT
GGATGAACGAAATAGACAGATCGCTGAGATAGGTGCCTCACTGATTAAGCATTGGTAACTGTCAGACCAA
GTTTACTCATATATACTTTAGATTGATT
[38 nt withheld, positions 7449-7486]
A
[37 nt withheld, positions 7488-7524]
ATTTTGTTAAAATTCGCGTTAAATTTTTGTTAAATCAGCTCATTTTTTAACCAATAGGCCGAAATCGGCA
AAATCCCTTATAAATCAAAAGAATAGCCCGAGATAGGGT
[37 nt withheld, positions 7634-7670]
AAAGAACGTGGACTCCAACGTCAAAGG
[141 nt withheld, positions 7698-7838]
G
[114 nt withheld, positions 7840-7953]
TAGGGCGCGTAAAAGGATCTAGGTGAAGATCCTTTTTGATAATCTCATGACCAAAATCCCTTAACGTGAG
TTTTCGTTCCACTGAGCGTCAGACCCCGTAGAAAAGATCAAAGGATCTTCTTGAGATCCTTTTTTTCTGC
GCGTAATCTGCTGCTTGCAAACAAAAAAACCACCGCTACCAGCGGTGGTTTGTTTGCCGGATCAAGAGCT
ACCAACTCTTTTTCCGAAGGTAACTGGCTTCAGCAGAGCGCAGATACCAAATACTGTCCTTCTAGTGTAG
CCGTAGTTAGGCCACCACTTCAAGAACTCTGTAGCACCGCCTACATACCTCGCTCTGCTAATCCTGTTAC
CAGTGGCTGCTGCCAGTGGCGATAAGTCGTGTCTTACCGGGTTGGACTCAAGACGATAGTTACCGGATAA
GGCGCAGCGGTCGGGCTGAACGGGGGGTTCGTGCACACAGCCCAGCTTGGAGCGAACGACCTACACCGAA
CTGAGATACCTACAGCGTGAGCTATGAGAAAGCGCCACGCTTCCCGAAGGGAGAAAGGCGGACAGGTATC
CGGTAAGCGGCAGGGTCGGAACAGGAGAGCGCACGAGGGAGCTTCCAGGGGGAAACGCCTGGTATCTTTA
TAGTCCTGTCGGGTTTCGCCACCTCTGACTTGAGCGTCGATTTTTGTGATGCTCGTCAGGGGGGCGGAGC
CTATGGAAAAACGCCAGCAACGCGGCCTTTTTACGGTTCCTGGCCTTTTGCTGGCCTTTTGCTCACATGT
TCTTTCCTGCGTTATCCCCTGATTCTGTGGATAACCGTATTACCGCCTTTGAGTGAGCTGATACCGCTCG
CCGCAGCCGAACGACCGAGCGCAGCGAGTCAGTGAGCGAGGAAGCTATGGTGCACTCTCAGTACAATCTG
CTCTGATGCCGCATAGTTAAGCCAGT
Features (pLannotate 1.2.2; 27 found; start..end, strand, type, name):
    142..333     -  CDS            rop: Rop protein, which maintains plasmids at low copy number; rop
    374..484     +  CDS            mbeC (fragment): MBEC_ECOLX - Experimental evidence at protein level: Swiss-Prot protein existence level 1. Required for efficient mobilization of ColE1 plasmid and is thus essential to promote the specific transfer of the plasmid during conjugation. Probably functions by inducing DNA bending, helping the MbeA relaxase to melt the DNA around the nic site and cleave the phosphodiester bond. Binds specifically double-stranded DNA (dsDNA) containing the ColE1 oriT but does not recognize the inverted repeat (IR). From Escherichia coli.
    519..841     -  CDS            TcR (fragment): tetracycline efflux protein; tet; confers resistance to tetracycline
    856..877     -  protein_bind   CAP binding site: CAP binding activates transcription in the presence of cAMP. E. coli catabolite activator protein
    890..1972    -  CDS            lacI: lac repressor; lacI; The lac repressor binds to the lac operator to inhibit transcription in E. coli. This inhibition can be relieved by adding lactose or isopropyl-β-D-thiogalactopyranoside (IPTG).
   1973..2050    -  promoter       lacI promoter: lacI
   2058..2151    -  CDS            TcR (fragment): tetracycline efflux protein; tet; confers resistance to tetracycline
   2203..2289    +  terminator     rrnB T1 terminator: Escherichia coli rrnB; transcription terminator T1 from the E. coli rrnB gene
   2386..2472    +  terminator     rrnB T1 terminator: Escherichia coli rrnB; transcription terminator T1 from the E. coli rrnB gene
   2569..2655    +  terminator     rrnB T1 terminator: Escherichia coli rrnB; transcription terminator T1 from the E. coli rrnB gene
   2752..2838    +  terminator     rrnB T1 terminator: Escherichia coli rrnB; transcription terminator T1 from the E. coli rrnB gene
   2935..3021    +  terminator     rrnB T1 terminator: Escherichia coli rrnB; transcription terminator T1 from the E. coli rrnB gene
   3156..3174    +  promoter       T7 promoter: promoter for bacteriophage T7 RNA polymerase
   3175..3199    +  protein_bind   lac operator: The lac repressor binds to the lac operator to inhibit transcription in E. coli. This inhibition can be relieved by adding lactose or isopropyl-β-D-thiogalactopyranoside (IPTG). lac repressor encoded by lacI
   3218..3235    +  RBS            RBS (fragment): efficient ribosome binding site from bacteriophage T7 gene 10 (Olins and Rangwala, 1989)
   3243..4670    +  CDS            Tn5 transposase: transposase from the bacterial Tn5 transposon (Reznikoff, 1993)
   4706..5453    +  CDS            APEX2 (fragment): soybean ascorbate peroxidase, engineered to serve as a monomeric tag for electron microscopy and live-cell proteomics (Lam et al., 2015) more active than the original APEX due to the A134P mutation
   5453..5477    +  CDS            3xFLAG (fragment): three tandem FLAG® epitope tags
   5478..6071    +  CDS            Mxe GyrA intein: modified GyrA intein (Southworth et al., 1999); Mycobacterium xenopi gyrA; N-terminal cleavage of this intein can be induced by thiols.
   6102..6257    +  CDS            CBD: chitin binding domain from chitinase A1 (Watanabe et al., 1994); Bacillus circulans chiA
   6279..6328    +  CDS            SET1 (fragment): solubility-enhancement tag derived from T7 phage gene 10B
   6336..6383    +  terminator     T7 terminator: transcription terminator for bacteriophage T7 RNA polymerase
   6443..6547    +  promoter       AmpR promoter: bla
   6548..7408    +  CDS            AmpR: β-lactamase; bla; confers resistance to ampicillin, carbenicillin, and related antibiotics
   7450..7963    -  rep_origin     M13 ori (sequence partly withheld): M13 bacteriophage origin of replication; arrow indicates direction of (+) strand synthesis
   8074..8662    +  rep_origin     ori: high-copy-number ColE1/pMB1/pBR322/pUC origin of replication
   8839..40      -  misc_feature   bom (fragment) (across the origin): basis of mobility region from pBR322
