[The description below was written by a language model from this plasmid's Addgene catalogue record and pLannotate feature annotations shown in this document.]
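Description:
pTXB1-TP3 is a bacterial expression plasmid of about 8.9 kb, built on the pTXB1 intein-fusion backbone, for producing a Tn5 transposase–APEX2 peroxidase fusion protein in E. coli. It replicates from a ColE1/pMB1-type origin and is selected with ampicillin through the bla gene. The backbone also carries rop and a bom fragment from its pBR322 lineage, short remnants of the tetracycline resistance gene, and an M13 phage origin for single-stranded DNA production. The catalogue lists it as high copy, although rop normally moderates copy number.

Expression is driven by a T7 promoter followed immediately by a lac operator and a T7 gene 10 ribosome binding site. A plasmid-borne lacI gene keeps the cassette repressed until IPTG is added, in a host that supplies T7 RNA polymerase. Five tandem rrnB T1 terminators upstream of the promoter limit read-through transcription into the cassette, and a T7 terminator closes the transcription unit.

The open reading frame encodes Tn5 transposase joined to APEX2, the engineered soybean ascorbate peroxidase, through a rigid helical alanine/glutamate/lysine-rich linker that distinguishes this variant. A FLAG epitope follows, which the annotation detects as a fragment of 3xFLAG. It is followed in turn by the Mxe GyrA intein and a chitin-binding domain. This arrangement lets the fusion be captured on chitin resin and then released by thiol-induced intein cleavage, which leaves the affinity module behind.

The insert was derived from earlier Tn5 and APEX2 plasmids. According to the associated publication title, the protein is intended for dual DNA and protein tagging of open chromatin, combining transposase-mediated tagmentation with peroxidase-based proximity labelling.
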