Addgene plasmid #160086: pTXB1-TP3
Purpose: Bacterial expression of Tn5-APEX2 fusion protein with linker AEAAAKEAAAKA
Depositing lab: Pier Pandolfi. Depositing organization: Beth Israel Deaconess Medical Center. Publication: Dual DNA and protein tagging of open chromatin unveils dynamics of epigenomic landscapes in leukemia. Lee JD, Paulo JA, Posey RR, Mugoni V, Kong NR, Cheloni G, Lee YR, Slack FJ, Tenen DG, Clohessy JG, Gygi SP, Pandolfi PP. Nat Methods. 2021 Mar;18(3):293-302. doi: 10.1038/s41592-021-01077-8. Epub 2021 Mar 1. PubMed 33649590.
Backbone
  Vector backbone: pTXB1
  Backbone manufacturer: New England Biolabs
  Backbone size w/o insert (bp): 6706
  Total vector size (bp): 8889
  Modifications to backbone: None
  Vector type: Bacterial Expression
Growth in bacteria
  Bacterial resistance: Ampicillin, 100 μg/mL
  Growth temperature: 37°C
  Growth strain: DH5alpha
  Growth instructions: Growth at 37°C before IPTG induction. After IPTG addition, grow at 30°C. The Rosetta2 E. coli strain is used for protein expression.
  Copy number: High Copy
Gene/Insert
  Gene/Insert name: Tn5 transposase/APEX2 peroxidase fusion protein
  Species: Synthetic
  Insert size (bp): 2211
  Tag / fusion protein: FLAG (C terminal on insert); Mxe intein - Chitin-binding domain (C terminal on insert)
  Cloning method: Unknown
  Sequencing primers: 5′ T7 promoter primer; 3′ GATTGCCATGCCGGTCAAGG
Resource information
  A portion of this plasmid was derived from a plasmid made by: pTXB1-Tn5 (Addgene #60240) and pTRC-APEX2 (Addgene #72558)
Terms and licenses: Academic/Nonprofit Terms; Industry Terms: Not Available to Industry
How to cite: pTXB1-TP3 was a gift from Pier Pandolfi (Addgene plasmid # 160086 ; http://n2t.net/addgene:160086 ; RRID:Addgene_160086)
